Addgene plasmid #129361: pRSET QUEEN7mu K53A
Purpose: mutant of QUEEN-7mu
Depositing lab: Yasushi Okada. Depositing organization: RIKEN Center for Biosystems Dynamics Research, Kobe. Publication: Live cell imaging of metabolic heterogeneity by quantitative fluorescent ATP indicator protein, QUEEN-37C. Yaginuma H, Okada Y. bioRxiv 2021.10.08.463131 10.1101/2021.10.08.463131.
Backbone
  Vector backbone: pRSET B
  Vector type: Bacterial Expression
Growth in bacteria
  Bacterial resistance: Ampicillin, 100 μg/mL
  Growth temperature: 37°C
  Growth strain: DH5alpha
  Copy number: High Copy
Gene/Insert
  Gene/Insert name: QUEEN7mu K53A
  Species: Synthetic
  Cloning method: Restriction Enzyme; 5′ cloning site Unknown (unknown if destroyed)
Terms and licenses: Academic/Nonprofit Terms; Industry Terms: Not Available to Industry
Depositor comments: Depositor Adm #1211 . Please visit https://www.biorxiv.org/content/10.1101/2021.10.08.463131v1 for bioRxiv preprint.
How to cite: pRSET QUEEN7mu K53A was a gift from Yasushi Okada (Addgene plasmid # 129361 ; http://n2t.net/addgene:129361 ; RRID:Addgene_129361)
