[The description below was written by a language model from this plasmid's Addgene catalogue record and pLannotate feature annotations shown in this document.]
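Description:
pRSET QUEEN7mu K53A is a bacterial expression plasmid of about 4 kb built on the pRSET B backbone. It carries a point mutant (K53A) of the genetically encoded fluorescent ATP indicator QUEEN-7mu. It is maintained in E. coli through a high-copy ColE1/pUC-type origin and selected with ampicillin via the β-lactamase gene and its own promoter. An f1 phage origin is also present, which in principle allows single-stranded DNA production. Short annotated fragments of lacZα, lacI and a T7 gene 10B solubility tag appear to be backbone remnants rather than functional elements.

The expression cassette is driven by the T7 promoter with the efficient T7 gene 10 ribosome binding site and closed by the T7 terminator, so expression requires a host that supplies T7 RNA polymerase. The open reading frame begins with the usual pRSET N-terminal leader. This includes a His-tag region (annotated as a capTEV fragment), the T7 gene 10 leader peptide and the Xpress epitope with its enterokinase cleavage site, which allow affinity purification, detection and tag removal. The sensor itself follows as a circularly permuted EGFP inserted between two segments of the bacterial F-type ATP synthase ε subunit (atpC), matching thermophilic Bacillus/Geobacillus sequences. In this design, ATP binding to the ε subunit is intended to alter the fluorescence of the embedded GFP.

The record describes the construct only as a mutant of QUEEN-7mu and does not state the functional consequence of K53A. The associated work concerns quantitative ATP imaging with QUEEN-family indicators, so the plasmid is probably used to produce recombinant protein for characterising and comparing sensor variants.
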