Features (pLannotate 1.2.2; 16 found; start..end, strand, type, name):
      1..19      +  promoter       T7 promoter: promoter for bacteriophage T7 RNA polymerase
     51..73      +  RBS            RBS: efficient ribosome binding site from bacteriophage T7 gene 10 (Olins and Rangwala, 1989)
     93..113     +  CDS            capTEV™ (fragment): composite tag for in vivo biotinylation, TEV protease cleavage, and 6xHis tagging
    114..146     +  CDS            T7 tag (gene 10 leader): leader peptide from bacteriophage T7 gene 10 promotes efficient translation in E. coli
    150..173     +  CDS            Xpress™ tag: Xpress™ epitope tag, including an enterokinase recognition and cleavage site
    180..500     +  CDS            atpC (fragment): ATPE_GEOKA - Experimental evidence at protein level: Swiss-Prot protein existence level 1. Produces ATP from ADP in the presence of a proton gradient across the membrane. From Geobacillus kaustophilus (strain HTA426).
    519..1241    +  CDS            cEGFP: cEGFP is a basic (constitutively fluorescent) green fluorescent protein published in 2008, derived from Aequorea victoria.
   1248..1319    +  CDS            atpC (fragment): ATPE_BACP3 - Experimental evidence at protein level: Swiss-Prot protein existence level 1. Produces ATP from ADP in the presence of a proton gradient across the membrane. From Bacillus sp. (strain PS3).
   1340..1389    +  CDS            SET1 (fragment): solubility-enhancement tag derived from T7 phage gene 10B
   1397..1444    +  terminator     T7 terminator: transcription terminator for bacteriophage T7 RNA polymerase
   1470..1536    +  CDS            lacZα (fragment): LacZα fragment of β-galactosidase; lacZ fragment
   1541..1969    +  rep_origin     f1 ori (sequence partly withheld): f1 bacteriophage origin of replication; arrow indicates direction of (+) strand synthesis
   2022..2126    +  promoter       AmpR promoter: bla
   2127..2987    +  CDS            AmpR: β-lactamase; bla; confers resistance to ampicillin, carbenicillin, and related antibiotics
   3158..3746    +  rep_origin     ori: high-copy-number ColE1/pMB1/pBR322/pUC origin of replication
   3929..3982    +  CDS            lacI (fragment): lac repressor; lacI; The lac repressor binds to the lac operator to inhibit transcription in E. coli. This inhibition can be relieved by adding lactose or isopropyl-β-D-thiogalactopyranoside (IPTG).
>Addgene plasmid #129361 | pRSET QUEEN7mu K53A | addgene full sequence | sequence record 259963 | Addgene NGS Result
TAATACGACTCACTATAGGGAGACCACAACGGTTTCCCTCTAGAAATAATTTTGTTTAACTTTAAGAAGG
AGATATACATATGCGGGGTTCTCATCATCATCATCATCATGGTATGGCTAGCATGACTGGTGGACAGCAA
ATGGGTCGGGATCTGTACGACGATGACGATAAGGATCCGATGAAAACGATCCACGTGAGCGTCACTACTC
CTGATGGCCCGGTGTACGAAGACGATGTTGAAATGGTCAGCGTCAAAGCGAAAAGCGGCGAGCTCGGCAT
TTTGCCGGGGCACATTCCGCTTAAGGCCCCGCTCGAGATCAGCGCGGCCCGGCTGGCGAAAGGCGGCAAA
ACGCAATACATTGCCGTCAGCGGCGGCAATTTGGAAGTCCGCCCGGACAAAGTGACGATTAACGCTCAAG
CTGCTGAACGGGCGGAGGACATTGACGTCCTCCGCGCCAAAGCGGCGAAAGAGCGGGCGGAGCGCCGCCT
GCAAAGCCAGACCCGTTACAACAGCCACAACGTCTATATCATGGCCGACAAGCAGAAGAACGGCATCAAG
GTGAACTTCAAGATCCGCCACAACATCGAGGACGGCAGCGTGCAGCTCGCCGACCACTACCAGCAGAACA
CCCCCATCGGCGACGGCCCCGTGCTGCTGCCCGACAACCACTACCTGAGCACCCAGTCCAAGCTGAGCAA
AGACCCCAACGAGAAGCGCGATCACATGGTCCTGCTGGAGTTCGTGACCGCCGCCGGGATCACTCTCGGC
ATGGACGAGCTGTACAAGGGTGGCACCGGAGGGAGCATGGTGAGCAAGGGCGAGGAGCTGTTCACCGGGG
TGGTGCCCATCCTGGTCGAGCTGGACGGCGACGTAAACGGCCACAAGTTCAGCGTGTCCGGCGAGGGCGA
GGGCGATGCCACCTACGGCAAGCTGACCCTGAAGTTCATCTGCACCACCGGCAAGCTGCCCGTGCCCTGG
CCCACCCTCGTGACCACCCTGACCTACGGCGTGCAGTGCTTCAGCCGCTACCCCGACCACATGAAGCAGC
ACGACTTCTTCAAGTCCGCCATGCCCGAAGGCTACGTCCAGGAGCGCACCATCTTCTTCAAGGACGACGG
CAACTACAAGACCCGCGCCGAGGTGAAGTTCGAGGGCGACACCCTGGTGAACCGCATCGAGCTGAAGGGC
ATCGACTTCAAGGAGGACGGCAACATCCTGGGGCACAAGCTGGAGTACAACCTGGGTGACATCGACTTCA
AACGGGCCGAACTGGCGTTAAAACGCGCCATGAACCGTTTGAGCGTTGCGGAAATGAAGTGAATTCGAAG
CTTGATCCGGCTGCTAACAAAGCCCGAAAGGAAGCTGAGTTGGCTGCTGCCACCGCTGAGCAATAACTAG
CATAACCCCTTGGGGCCTCTAAACGGGTCTTGAGGGGTTTTTTGCTGAAAGGAGGAACTATATCCGGATC
TGGCGTAATAGCGAAGAGGCCCGCACCGATCGCCCTTCCCAACAGTTGCGCAGCCTGAATGGCGAATGGG
[124 nt withheld, positions 1541-1664]
C
[91 nt withheld, positions 1666-1756]
A
[49 nt withheld, positions 1758-1806]
CCTTTGACGTTGGAGTCCACGTTCTTT
[37 nt withheld, positions 1834-1870]
ACCCTATCTCGGTCTATTCTTTTGATTTATAAGGGATTTTGCCGATTTCGGCCTATTGGTTAAAAAATGA
GCTGATTTAACAAAAATTTAACGCGAATTTTAACAAAATATTAACGCTTACAATTTAGGTGGCACTTTTC
GGGGAAATGTGCGCGGAACCCCTATTTGTTTATTTTTCTAAATACATTCAAATATGTATCCGCTCATGAG
ACAATAACCCTGATAAATGCTTCAATAATATTGAAAAAGGAAGAGTATGAGTATTCAACATTTCCGTGTC
GCCCTTATTCCCTTTTTTGCGGCATTTTGCCTTCCTGTTTTTGCTCACCCAGAAACGCTGGTGAAAGTAA
AAGATGCTGAAGATCAGTTGGGTGCACGAGTGGGTTACATCGAACTGGATCTCAACAGCGGTAAGATCCT
TGAGAGTTTTCGCCCCGAAGAACGTTTTCCAATGATGAGCACTTTTAAAGTTCTGCTATGTGGCGCGGTA
TTATCCCGTATTGACGCCGGGCAAGAGCAACTCGGTCGCCGCATACACTATTCTCAGAATGACTTGGTTG
AGTACTCACCAGTCACAGAAAAGCATCTTACGGATGGCATGACAGTAAGAGAATTATGCAGTGCTGCCAT
AACCATGAGTGATAACACTGCGGCCAACTTACTTCTGACAACGATCGGAGGACCGAAGGAGCTAACCGCT
TTTTTGCACAACATGGGGGATCATGTAACTCGCCTTGATCGTTGGGAACCGGAGCTGAATGAAGCCATAC
CAAACGACGAGCGTGACACCACGATGCCTGTAGCAATGGCAACAACGTTGCGCAAACTATTAACTGGCGA
ACTACTTACTCTAGCTTCCCGGCAACAATTAATAGACTGGATGGAGGCGGATAAAGTTGCAGGACCACTT
CTGCGCTCGGCCCTTCCGGCTGGCTGGTTTATTGCTGATAAATCTGGAGCCGGTGAGCGTGGGTCTCGCG
GTATCATTGCAGCACTGGGGCCAGATGGTAAGCCCTCCCGTATCGTAGTTATCTACACGACGGGGAGTCA
GGCAACTATGGATGAACGAAATAGACAGATCGCTGAGATAGGTGCCTCACTGATTAAGCATTGGTAACTG
TCAGACCAAGTTTACTCATATATACTTTAGATTGATTTAAAACTTCATTTTTAATTTAAAAGGATCTAGG
TGAAGATCCTTTTTGATAATCTCATGACCAAAATCCCTTAACGTGAGTTTTCGTTCCACTGAGCGTCAGA
CCCCGTAGAAAAGATCAAAGGATCTTCTTGAGATCCTTTTTTTCTGCGCGTAATCTGCTGCTTGCAAACA
AAAAAACCACCGCTACCAGCGGTGGTTTGTTTGCCGGATCAAGAGCTACCAACTCTTTTTCCGAAGGTAA
CTGGCTTCAGCAGAGCGCAGATACCAAATACTGTTCTTCTAGTGTAGCCGTAGTTAGGCCACCACTTCAA
GAACTCTGTAGCACCGCCTACATACCTCGCTCTGCTAATCCTGTTACCAGTGGCTGCTGCCAGTGGCGAT
AAGTCGTGTCTTACCGGGTTGGACTCAAGACGATAGTTACCGGATAAGGCGCAGCGGTCGGGCTGAACGG
GGGGTTCGTGCACACAGCCCAGCTTGGAGCGAACGACCTACACCGAACTGAGATACCTACAGCGTGAGCT
ATGAGAAAGCGCCACGCTTCCCGAAGGGAGAAAGGCGGACAGGTATCCGGTAAGCGGCAGGGTCGGAACA
GGAGAGCGCACGAGGGAGCTTCCAGGGGGAAACGCCTGGTATCTTTATAGTCCTGTCGGGTTTCGCCACC
TCTGACTTGAGCGTCGATTTTTGTGATGCTCGTCAGGGGGGCGGAGCCTATGGAAAAACGCCAGCAACGC
GGCCTTTTTACGGTTCCTGGCCTTTTGCTGGCCTTTTGCTCACATGTTCTTTCCTGCGTTATCCCCTGAT
TCTGTGGATAACCGTATTACCGCCTTTGAGTGAGCTGATACCGCTCGCCGCAGCCGAACGACCGAGCGCA
GCGAGTCAGTGAGCGAGGAAGCGGAAGAGCGCCCAATACGCAAACCGCCTCTCCCCGCGCGTTGGCCGAT
TCATTAATGCAGGATCTCGATCCCGCGAAAT
